Addgene plasmid #101155: sg2.0 (PP7) Locus#2
Purpose: gRNA with two PCP binding sites
Depositing lab: Mazhar Adli. Depositing organization: University of Virginia. Publication: Live cell imaging of low- and non-repetitive chromosome loci using CRISPR-Cas9. Qin P, Parlak M, Kuscu C, Bandaria J, Mir M, Szlachta K, Singh R, Darzacq X, Yildiz A, Adli M. Nat Commun. 2017 Mar 14;8:14725. doi: 10.1038/ncomms14725. PubMed 28290446.
Backbone
  Vector backbone: pLenti
  Total vector size (bp): 10000
  Vector type: Lentiviral, CRISPR
  Selectable markers: Zeocin
Growth in bacteria
  Bacterial resistance: Ampicillin, 100 μg/mL
  Growth temperature: 37°C
  Growth strain: NEB Stable
  Copy number: High Copy
Gene/Insert
  Gene/Insert name: Locus #2(tandem repeat)
  gRNA/shRNA sequence: GAGAGTTGAGTCTGTACTGT
  Species: H. sapiens (human)
  Promoter: hU6
  Cloning method: Restriction Enzyme; 5′ cloning site BsmBI (destroyed during cloning); 3′ cloning site BsmBI (destroyed during cloning)
  Sequencing primers: 5′ GAG GGC CTA TTT CCC ATG ATT CCT TCA TAT; 3′ cctagaaggtccattagctgcaaagattcc
Terms and licenses: Academic/Nonprofit Terms; Industry Terms: Not Available to Industry
How to cite: sg2.0 (PP7) Locus#2 was a gift from Mazhar Adli (Addgene plasmid # 101155 ; http://n2t.net/addgene:101155 ; RRID:Addgene_101155)
