[The description below was written by a language model from this plasmid's Addgene catalogue record and pLannotate feature annotations shown in this document.]
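Description:
sg2.0 (PP7) Locus#2 is a lentiviral CRISPR guide RNA expression plasmid of about 10 kb built on a pLenti backbone. It is maintained in E. coli through a high-copy ColE1/pUC-type origin with ampicillin resistance, and it also carries an f1 origin. The lentiviral transfer region is of the CMV-driven type: a CMV enhancer/promoter sits upstream of a truncated HIV-1 5' LTR, followed by the Ψ packaging signal with a partial gag sequence, the Rev response element and the cPPT/CTS. After the payload come a WPRE, a second truncated LTR annotation at the 3' end and a bGH polyadenylation signal. These elements allow the genome to be packaged when helper functions are supplied in trans.

The payload is a human U6 (RNA polymerase III) promoter driving a single guide RNA against a human tandem-repeat target named Locus #2. The spacer was inserted between BsmBI sites that were destroyed in cloning. The S. pyogenes Cas9 scaffold is detected only as two separated fragments, which is consistent with the stated design in which two PP7 hairpins, the binding sites for PP7 coat protein (PCP), are inserted into the scaffold. The hairpins themselves are not annotated in the feature table. Downstream, an EF-1α core promoter with intron sequence expresses BleoR, giving Zeocin selection of transduced mammalian cells. A second BleoR cassette under SV40 and EM7 promoters lies in the backbone outside the LTRs.

According to the associated publication, the construct is intended for live-cell imaging of chromosomal loci. Cas9 and the PCP partner that would bind the hairpins at the targeted locus are not encoded on this plasmid and must be provided separately.
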