Features (pLannotate 1.2.2; 36 found; start..end, strand, type, name):
      1..241     +  promoter       U6 promoter: RNA polymerase III promoter for human U6 snRNA
    315..351     +  misc_RNA       gRNA scaffold (fragment): guide RNA scaffold for the Streptococcus pyogenes CRISPR/Cas9 system
    384..403     +  misc_RNA       gRNA scaffold (fragment): guide RNA scaffold for the Streptococcus pyogenes CRISPR/Cas9 system
    424..490     +  CDS            small t antigen (fragment): SV40 (simian virus 40) small t antigen
    516..727     +  promoter       EF-1α core promoter: core promoter for human elongation factor EF-1α
    728..837     +  intron         EF-1α intron A (fragment): intron upstream of the start codon of human EF-1α
   1463..1666    +  intron         EF-1α intron A: truncated intron upstream of the start codon of human EF-1α
   1682..2056    +  CDS            BleoR: antibiotic-binding protein; Sh ble from Streptoalloteichus hindustanus; confers resistance to bleomycin, phleomycin, and Zeocin™
   2057..2078    +  misc_feature   MCS (fragment): pBluescript multiple cloning site
   2081..2669    +  misc_feature   WPRE: woodchuck hepatitis virus posttranscriptional regulatory element
   2606..3187    +  CDS            nef (fragment): NEF_HV1H2 - Experimental evidence at protein level: Swiss-Prot protein existence level 1. Extracellular Nef protein targets CD4(+) T-lymphocytes for apoptosis by interacting with CXCR4 surface receptors. From Human immunodeficiency virus type 1 group M subtype B (isolate HXB2) (HIV-1).
   3194..3374    +  LTR            5' LTR (truncated): truncated 5' long terminal repeat (LTR) from HIV-1
   3406..3630    +  polyA_signal   bGH poly(A) signal: bovine growth hormone polyadenylation signal
   3634..3655    +  promoter       SV40 promoter (fragment): SV40 enhancer and early promoter
   3676..4104    +  rep_origin     f1 ori (sequence partly withheld): f1 bacteriophage origin of replication; arrow indicates direction of (+) strand synthesis
   4118..4447    +  promoter       SV40 promoter: SV40 enhancer and early promoter
   4495..4542    +  promoter       EM7 promoter: synthetic bacterial promoter&nbsp
   4561..4935    +  CDS            BleoR: antibiotic-binding protein; Sh ble from Streptoalloteichus hindustanus; confers resistance to bleomycin, phleomycin, and Zeocin™
   4945..5070    +  CDS            ble (fragment): BLE_KLEPN - Experimental evidence at protein level: Swiss-Prot protein existence level 1. Binding protein with a strong affinity to the bleomycin family of antibiotics. Binds to CL990; an antimitotic-antibiotic compound. From Klebsiella pneumoniae.
   5065..5186    +  polyA_signal   SV40 poly(A) signal: SV40 polyadenylation signal
   5259..5275    -  protein_bind   lac operator: The lac repressor binds to the lac operator to inhibit transcription in E. coli. This inhibition can be relieved by adding lactose or isopropyl-β-D-thiogalactopyranoside (IPTG). lac repressor encoded by lacI
   5283..5313    -  promoter       lac promoter: promoter for the E. coli lac operon
   5328..5349    -  protein_bind   CAP binding site: CAP binding activates transcription in the presence of cAMP. E. coli catabolite activator protein
   5362..5454    -  CDS            lacI (fragment): lac repressor; lacI; The lac repressor binds to the lac operator to inhibit transcription in E. coli. This inhibition can be relieved by adding lactose or isopropyl-β-D-thiogalactopyranoside (IPTG).
   5637..6225    -  rep_origin     ori: high-copy-number ColE1/pMB1/pBR322/pUC origin of replication
   6396..7256    -  CDS            AmpR: β-lactamase; bla; confers resistance to ampicillin, carbenicillin, and related antibiotics
   7257..7361    -  promoter       AmpR promoter: bla
   7420..7472    -  misc_feature   bom (fragment): basis of mobility region from pBR322
   7627..8006    +  enhancer       CMV enhancer: human cytomegalovirus immediate early enhancer
   8007..8206    +  promoter       CMV promoter: human cytomegalovirus (CMV) immediate early promoter
   8224..8404    +  LTR            5' LTR (truncated): truncated 5' long terminal repeat (LTR) from HIV-1
   8451..8576    +  misc_feature   HIV-1 Ψ: packaging signal of human immunodeficiency virus type 1
   8560..8923    +  CDS            HIV-1 gag (fragment): gag protein from human immunodeficiency virus 1; gag
   9069..9302    +  misc_feature   RRE: The Rev response element (RRE) of HIV-1 allows for Rev-dependent mRNA export from the nucleus to the cytoplasm.
   9679..9779    +  CDS            Rev (fragment): human immunodeficiency virus 1 (HIV-1) Rev protein; rev; enhances nuclear export of unspliced and incompletely spliced viral mRNAs
   9829..9946    +  misc_feature   cPPT/CTS: central polypurine tract and central termination sequence of HIV-1
>Addgene plasmid #101155 | sg2.0 (PP7) Locus#2 | addgene full sequence | sequence record 193665 | Addgene NGS Result
GAGGGCCTATTTCCCATGATTCCTTCATATTTGCATATACGATACAAGGCTGTTAGAGAGATAATTGGAA
TTAATTTGACTGTAAACACAAAGATATTAGTACAAAATACGTGACGTAGAAAGTAATAATTTCTTGGGTA
GTTTGCAGTTTTAAAATTATGTTTTAAAATGGACTATCATATGCTTACCGTAACTTGAAAGTATTTCGAT
TTCTTGGCTTTATATATCTTGTGGAAAGGACGAAACACCGAGAGTTGAGTCTGTACTGTGTTTTAGAGCT
AGGCCTAAGGAGTTTATATGGAAACCCTTAGGCCTAGCAAGTTAAAATAAGGCTAGTCCGTTATCAACTT
GGCCTAAGGAGTTTATATGGAAACCCTTAGGCCAAGTGGCACCGAGTCGGTGCTTTTTTTGGATCCTGCA
AAGATGGATAAAGTTTTAAACAGAGAGGAATCTTTGCAGCTAATGGACCTTCTAGGTCTTGAAAGGAGTG
GGAATTGGCTCCGGTGCCCGTCAGTGGGCAGAGCGCACATCGCCCACAGTCCCCGAGAAGTTGGGGGGAG
GGGTCGGCAATTGAACCGGTGCCTAGAGAAGGTGGCGCGGGGTAAACTGGGAAAGTGATGTCGTGTACTG
GCTCCGCCTTTTTCCCGAGGGTGGGGGAGAACCGTATATAAGTGCAGTAGTCGCCGTGAACGTTCTTTTT
CGCAACGGGTTTGCCGCCAGAACACAGGTAAGTGCCGTGTGTGGTTCCCGCGGGCCTGGCCTCTTTACGG
GTTATGGCCCTTGCGTGCCTTGAATTACTTCCACCTGGCTGCAGTACGTGATTCTTGATCCCGAGCTTCG
GGTTGGAAGTGGGTGGGAGAGTTCGAGGCCTTGCGCTTAAGGAGCCCCTTCGCCTCGTGCTTGAGTTGAG
GCCTGGCCTGGGCGCTGGGGCCGCCGCGTGCGAATCTGGTGGCACCTTCGCGCCTGTCTCGCTGCTTTCG
ATAAGTCTCTAGCCATTTAAAATTTTTGATGACCTGCTGCGACGCTTTTTTTCTGGCAAGATAGTCTTGT
AAATGCGGGCCAAGATCTGCACACTGGTATTTCGGTTTTTGGGGCCGCGGGCGGCGACGGGGCCCGTGCG
TCCCAGCGCACATGTTCGGCGAGGCGGGGCCTGCGAGCGCGGCCACCGAGAATCGGACGGGGGTAGTCTC
AAGCTGGCCGGCCTGCTCTGGTGCCTGGCCTCGCGCCGCCGTGTATCGCCCCGCCCTGGGCGGCAAGGCT
GGCCCGGTCGGCACCAGTTGCGTGAGCGGAAAGATGGCCGCTTCCCGGCCCTGCTGCAGGGAGCTCAAAA
TGAAGGACGCGGCGCTCGGGAGAGCGGGCGGGTGAGTCACCCACACAAAGGAAAAGGGCCTTTCCGTCCT
CAGCCGTCGCTTCATGTGACTCCACGGAGTACCGGGCGCCGTCCAGGCACCTCGATTAGTTCTCGAGCTT
TTGGAGTACGTCGTCTTTAGGTTGGGGGGAGGGGTTTTATGCGATGGAGTTTCCCCACACTGAGTGGGTG
GAGACTGAAGTTAGGCCAGCTTGGCACTTGATGTAATTCTCCTTGGAATTTGCCCTTTTTGAGTTTGGAT
CTTGGTTCATTCTCAAGCCTCAGACAGTGGTTCAAAGTTTTTTTCTTCCATTTCAGGTGTCGTGATGTAC
AATGGCCAAGTTGACCAGTGCCGTTCCGGTGCTCACCGCGCGCGACGTCGCCGGAGCGGTCGAGTTCTGG
ACCGACCGGCTCGGGTTCTCCCGGGACTTCGTGGAGGACGACTTCGCCGGTGTGGTCCGGGACGACGTGA
CCCTGTTCATCAGCGCGGTCCAGGACCAGGTGGTGCCGGACAACACCCTGGCCTGGGTGTGGGTGCGCGG
CCTGGACGAGCTGTACGCCGAGTGGTCGGAGGTCGTGTCCACGAACTTCCGGGACGCCTCCGGGCCGGCC
ATGACCGAGATCGGCGAGCAGCCGTGGGGGCGGGAGTTCGCCCTGCGCGACCCGGCCGGCAACTGCGTGC
ACTTCGTGGCCGAGGAGCAGGACTGAGAATTCGATATCAAGCTTATCGGTAATCAACCTCTGGATTACAA
AATTTGTGAAAGATTGACTGGTATTCTTAACTATGTTGCTCCTTTTACGCTATGTGGATACGCTGCTTTA
ATGCCTTTGTATCATGCTATTGCTTCCCGTATGGCTTTCATTTTCTCCTCCTTGTATAAATCCTGGTTGC
TGTCTCTTTATGAGGAGTTGTGGCCCGTTGTCAGGCAACGTGGCGTGGTGTGCACTGTGTTTGCTGACGC
AACCCCCACTGGTTGGGGCATTGCCACCACCTGTCAGCTCCTTTCCGGGACTTTCGCTTTCCCCCTCCCT
ATTGCCACGGCGGAACTCATCGCCGCCTGCCTTGCCCGCTGCTGGACAGGGGCTCGGCTGTTGGGCACTG
ACAATTCCGTGGTGTTGTCGGGGAAATCATCGTCCTTTCCTTGGCTGCTCGCCTGTGTTGCCACCTGGAT
TCTGCGCGGGACGTCCTTCTGCTACGTCCCTTCGGCCCTCAATCCAGCGGACCTTCCTTCCCGCGGCCTG
CTGCCGGCTCTGCGGCCTCTTCCGCGTCTTCGCCTTCGCCCTCAGACGAGTCGGATCTCCCTTTGGGCCG
CCTCCCCGCATCGATACCGTCGACCTCGAGACCTAGAAAAACATGGAGCAATCACAAGTAGCAATACAGC
AGCTACCAATGCTGATTGTGCCTGGCTAGAAGCACAAGAGGAGGAGGAGGTGGGTTTTCCAGTCACACCT
CAGGTACCTTTAAGACCAATGACTTACAAGGCAGCTGTAGATCTTAGCCACTTTTTAAAAGAAAAGGGGG
GACTGGAAGGGCTAATTCACTCCCAACGAAGACAAGATATCCTTGATCTGTGGATCTACCACACACAAGG
CTACTTCCCTGATTGGCAGAACTACACACCAGGGCCAGGGATCAGATATCCACTGACCTTTGGATGGTGC
TACAAGCTAGTACCAGTTGAGCAAGAGAAGGTAGAAGAAGCCAATGAAGGAGAGAACACCCGCTTGTTAC
ACCCTGTGAGCCTGCATGGGATGGATGACCCGGAGAGAGAAGTATTAGAGTGGAGGTTTGACAGCCGCCT
AGCATTTCATCACATGGCCCGAGAGCTGCATCCGGACTGTACTGGGTCTCTCTGGTTAGACCAGATCTGA
GCCTGGGAGCTCTCTGGCTAACTAGGGAACCCACTGCTTAAGCCTCAATAAAGCTTGCCTTGAGTGCTTC
AAGTAGTGTGTGCCCGTCTGTTGTGTGACTCTGGTAACTAGAGATCCCTCAGACCCTTTTAGTCAGTGTG
GAAAATCTCTAGCAGGGCCCGTTTAAACCCGCTGATCAGCCTCGACTGTGCCTTCTAGTTGCCAGCCATC
TGTTGTTTGCCCCTCCCCCGTGCCTTCCTTGACCCTGGAAGGTGCCACTCCCACTGTCCTTTCCTAATAA
AATGAGGAAATTGCATCGCATTGTCTGAGTAGGTGTCATTCTATTCTGGGGGGTGGGGTGGGGCAGGACA
GCAAGGGGGAGGATTGGGAAGACAATAGCAGGCATGCTGGGGATGCGGTGGGCTCTATGGCTTCTGAGGC
GGAAAGAACCAGCTGGGGCTCTAGGGGGTATCCCC
[124 nt withheld, positions 3676-3799]
C
[91 nt withheld, positions 3801-3891]
A
[49 nt withheld, positions 3893-3941]
CCTTTGACGTTGGAGTCCACGTTCTTT
[37 nt withheld, positions 3969-4005]
ACCCTATCTCGGTCTATTCTTTTGATTTATAAGGGATTTTGCCGATTTCGGCCTATTGGTTAAAAAATGA
GCTGATTTAACAAAAATTTAACGCGAATTAATTCTGTGGAATGTGTGTCAGTTAGGGTGTGGAAAGTCCC
CAGGCTCCCCAGCAGGCAGAAGTATGCAAAGCATGCATCTCAATTAGTCAGCAACCAGGTGTGGAAAGTC
CCCAGGCTCCCCAGCAGGCAGAAGTATGCAAAGCATGCATCTCAATTAGTCAGCAACCATAGTCCCGCCC
CTAACTCCGCCCATCCCGCCCCTAACTCCGCCCAGTTCCGCCCATTCTCCGCCCCATGGCTGACTAATTT
TTTTTATTTATGCAGAGGCCGAGGCCGCCTCTGCCTCTGAGCTATTCCAGAAGTAGTGAGGAGGCTTTTT
TGGAGGCCTAGGCTTTTGCAAAAAGCTCCCGGGAGCTTGTATATCCATTTTCGGATCTGATCAGCACGTG
TTGACAATTAATCATCGGCATAGTATATCGGCATAGTATAATACGACAAGGTGAGGAACTAAACCATGGC
CAAGTTGACCAGTGCCGTTCCGGTGCTCACCGCGCGCGACGTCGCCGGAGCGGTCGAGTTCTGGACCGAC
CGGCTCGGGTTCTCCCGGGACTTCGTGGAGGACGACTTCGCCGGTGTGGTCCGGGACGACGTGACCCTGT
TCATCAGCGCGGTCCAGGACCAGGTGGTGCCGGACAACACCCTGGCCTGGGTGTGGGTGCGCGGCCTGGA
CGAGCTGTACGCCGAGTGGTCGGAGGTCGTGTCCACGAACTTCCGGGACGCCTCCGGGCCGGCCATGACC
GAGATCGGCGAGCAGCCGTGGGGGCGGGAGTTCGCCCTGCGCGACCCGGCCGGCAACTGCGTGCACTTCG
TGGCCGAGGAGCAGGACTGACACGTGCTACGAGATTTCGATTCCACCGCCGCCTTCTATGAAAGGTTGGG
CTTCGGAATCGTTTTCCGGGACGCCGGCTGGATGATCCTCCAGCGCGGGGATCTCATGCTGGAGTTCTTC
GCCCACCCCAACTTGTTTATTGCAGCTTATAATGGTTACAAATAAAGCAATAGCATCACAAATTTCACAA
ATAAAGCATTTTTTTCACTGCATTCTAGTTGTGGTTTGTCCAAACTCATCAATGTATCTTATCATGTCTG
TATACCGTCGACCTCTAGCTAGAGCTTGGCGTAATCATGGTCATAGCTGTTTCCTGTGTGAAATTGTTAT
CCGCTCACAATTCCACACAACATACGAGCCGGAAGCATAAAGTGTAAAGCCTGGGGTGCCTAATGAGTGA
GCTAACTCACATTAATTGCGTTGCACTCACTGCCCGCTTTCCAGTCGGGAAACCTGTCGTGCCAGCTGCA
TTAATGAATCGGCCAACGCGCGGGGAGAGGCGGTTTGCGTATTGGGCGCTCTTCCGCTTCCTCGCTCACT
GACTCGCTGCGCTCGGTCGTTCGGCTGCGGCGAGCGGTATCAGCTCACTCAAAGGCGGTAATACGGTTAT
CCACAGAATCAGGGGATAACGCAGGAAAGAACATGTGAGCAAAAGGCCAGCAAAAGGCCAGGAACCGTAA
AAAGGCCGCGTTGCTGGCGTTTTTCCATAGGCTCCGCCCCCCTGACGAGCATCACAAAAATCGACGCTCA
AGTCAGAGGTGGCGAAACCCGACAGGACTATAAAGATACCAGGCGTTTCCCCCTGGAAGCTCCCTCGTGC
GCTCTCCTGTTCCGACCCTGCCGCTTACCGGATACCTGTCCGCCTTTCTCCCTTCGGGAAGCGTGGCGCT
TTCTCATAGCTCACGCTGTAGGTATCTCAGTTCGGTGTAGGTCGTTCGCTCCAAGCTGGGCTGTGTGCAC
GAACCCCCCGTTCAGCCCGACCGCTGCGCCTTATCCGGTAACTATCGTCTTGAGTCCAACCCGGTAAGAC
ACGACTTATCGCCACTGGCAGCAGCCACTGGTAACAGGATTAGCAGAGCGAGGTATGTAGGCGGTGCTAC
AGAGTTCTTGAAGTGGTGGCCTAACTACGGCTACACTAGAAGAACAGTATTTGGTATCTGCGCTCTGCTG
AAGCCAGTTACCTTCGGAAAAAGAGTTGGTAGCTCTTGATCCGGCAAACAAACCACCGCTGGTAGCGGTG
GTTTTTTTGTTTGCAAGCAGCAGATTACGCGCAGAAAAAAAGGATCTCAAGAAGATCCTTTGATCTTTTC
TACGGGGTCTGACGCTCAGTGGAACGAAAACTCACGTTAAGGGATTTTGGTCATGAGATTATCAAAAAGG
ATCTTCACCTAGATCCTTTTAAATTAAAAATGAAGTTTTAAATCAATCTAAAGTATATATGAGTAAACTT
GGTCTGACAGTTACCAATGCTTAATCAGTGAGGCACCTATCTCAGCGATCTGTCTATTTCGTTCATCCAT
AGTTGCCTGACTCCCCGTCGTGTAGATAACTACGATACGGGAGGGCTTACCATCTGGCCCCAGTGCTGCA
ATGATACCGCGAGACCCACGCTCACCGGCTCCAGATTTATCAGCAATAAACCAGCCAGCCGGAAGGGCCG
AGCGCAGAAGTGGTCCTGCAACTTTATCCGCCTCCATCCAGTCTATTAATTGTTGCCGGGAAGCTAGAGT
AAGTAGTTCGCCAGTTAATAGTTTGCGCAACGTTGTTGCCATTGCTACAGGCATCGTGGTGTCACGCTCG
TCGTTTGGTATGGCTTCATTCAGCTCCGGTTCCCAACGATCAAGGCGAGTTACATGATCCCCCATGTTGT
GCAAAAAAGCGGTTAGCTCCTTCGGTCCTCCGATCGTTGTCAGAAGTAAGTTGGCCGCAGTGTTATCACT
CATGGTTATGGCAGCACTGCATAATTCTCTTACTGTCATGCCATCCGTAAGATGCTTTTCTGTGACTGGT
GAGTACTCAACCAAGTCATTCTGAGAATAGTGTATGCGGCGACCGAGTTGCTCTTGCCCGGCGTCAATAC
GGGATAATACCGCGCCACATAGCAGAACTTTAAAAGTGCTCATCATTGGAAAACGTTCTTCGGGGCGAAA
ACTCTCAAGGATCTTACCGCTGTTGAGATCCAGTTCGATGTAACCCACTCGTGCACCCAACTGATCTTCA
GCATCTTTTACTTTCACCAGCGTTTCTGGGTGAGCAAAAACAGGAAGGCAAAATGCCGCAAAAAAGGGAA
TAAGGGCGACACGGAAATGTTGAATACTCATACTCTTCCTTTTTCAATATTATTGAAGCATTTATCAGGG
TTATTGTCTCATGAGCGGATACATATTTGAATGTATTTAGAAAAATAAACAAATAGGGGTTCCGCGCACA
TTTCCCCGAAAAGTGCCACCTGACGTCGACGGATCGGGAGATCTCCCGATCCCCTATGGTGCACTCTCAG
TACAATCTGCTCTGATGCCGCATAGTTAAGCCAGTATCTGCTCCCTGCTTGTGTGTTGGAGGTCGCTGAG
TAGTGCGCGAGCAAAATTTAAGCTACAACAAGGCAAGGCTTGACCGACAATTGCATGAAGAATCTGCTTA
GGGTTAGGCGTTTTGCGCTGCTTCGCGATGTACGGGCCAGATATACGCGTTGACATTGATTATTGACTAG
TTATTAATAGTAATCAATTACGGGGTCATTAGTTCATAGCCCATATATGGAGTTCCGCGTTACATAACTT
ACGGTAAATGGCCCGCCTGGCTGACCGCCCAACGACCCCCGCCCATTGACGTCAATAATGACGTATGTTC
CCATAGTAACGCCAATAGGGACTTTCCATTGACGTCAATGGGTGGAGTATTTACGGTAAACTGCCCACTT
GGCAGTACATCAAGTGTATCATATGCCAAGTACGCCCCCTATTGACGTCAATGACGGTAAATGGCCCGCC
TGGCATTATGCCCAGTACATGACCTTATGGGACTTTCCTACTTGGCAGTACATCTACGTATTAGTCATCG
CTATTACCATGGTGATGCGGTTTTGGCAGTACATCAATGGGCGTGGATAGCGGTTTGACTCACGGGGATT
TCCAAGTCTCCACCCCATTGACGTCAATGGGAGTTTGTTTTGGCACCAAAATCAACGGGACTTTCCAAAA
TGTCGTAACAACTCCGCCCCATTGACGCAAATGGGCGGTAGGCGTGTACGGTGGGAGGTCTATATAAGCA
GCGCGTTTTGCCTGTACTGGGTCTCTCTGGTTAGACCAGATCTGAGCCTGGGAGCTCTCTGGCTAACTAG
GGAACCCACTGCTTAAGCCTCAATAAAGCTTGCCTTGAGTGCTTCAAGTAGTGTGTGCCCGTCTGTTGTG
TGACTCTGGTAACTAGAGATCCCTCAGACCCTTTTAGTCAGTGTGGAAAATCTCTAGCAGTGGCGCCCGA
ACAGGGACTTGAAAGCGAAAGGGAAACCAGAGGAGCTCTCTCGACGCAGGACTCGGCTTGCTGAAGCGCG
CACGGCAAGAGGCGAGGGGCGGCGACTGGTGAGTACGCCAAAAATTTTGACTAGCGGAGGCTAGAAGGAG
AGAGATGGGTGCGAGAGCGTCAGTATTAAGCGGGGGAGAATTAGATCGCGATGGGAAAAAATTCGGTTAA
GGCCAGGGGGAAAGAAAAAATATAAATTAAAACATATAGTATGGGCAAGCAGGGAGCTAGAACGATTCGC
AGTTAATCCTGGCCTGTTAGAAACATCAGAAGGCTGTAGACAAATACTGGGACAGCTACAACCATCCCTT
CAGACAGGATCAGAAGAACTTAGATCATTATATAATACAGTAGCAACCCTCTATTGTGTGCATCAAAGGA
TAGAGATAAAAGACACCAAGGAAGCTTTAGACAAGATAGAGGAAGAGCAAAACAAAAGTAAGACCACCGC
ACAGCAAGCGGCCGCTGATCTTCAGACCTGGAGGAGGAGATATGAGGGACAATTGGAGAAGTGAATTATA
TAAATATAAAGTAGTAAAAATTGAACCATTAGGAGTAGCACCCACCAAGGCAAAGAGAAGAGTGGTGCAG
AGAGAAAAAAGAGCAGTGGGAATAGGAGCTTTGTTCCTTGGGTTCTTGGGAGCAGCAGGAAGCACTATGG
GCGCAGCGTCAATGACGCTGACGGTACAGGCCAGACAATTATTGTCTGGTATAGTGCAGCAGCAGAACAA
TTTGCTGAGGGCTATTGAGGCGCAACAGCATCTGTTGCAACTCACAGTCTGGGGCATCAAGCAGCTCCAG
GCAAGAATCCTGGCTGTGGAAAGATACCTAAAGGATCAACAGCTCCTGGGGATTTGGGGTTGCTCTGGAA
AACTCATTTGCACCACTGCTGTGCCTTGGAATGCTAGTTGGAGTAATAAATCTCTGGAACAGATTTGGAA
TCACACGACCTGGATGGAGTGGGACAGAGAAATTAACAATTACACAAGCTTAATACACTCCTTAATTGAA
GAATCGCAAAACCAGCAAGAAAAGAATGAACAAGAATTATTGGAATTAGATAAATGGGCAAGTTTGTGGA
ATTGGTTTAACATAACAAATTGGCTGTGGTATATAAAATTATTCATAATGATAGTAGGAGGCTTGGTAGG
TTTAAGAATAGTTTTTGCTGTACTTTCTATAGTGAATAGAGTTAGGCAGGGATATTCACCATTATCGTTT
CAGACCCACCTCCCAACCCCGAGGGGACCCGACAGGCCCGAAGGAATAGAAGAAGAAGGTGGAGAGAGAG
ACAGAGACAGATCCATTCGATTAGTGAACGGATCGGCACTGCGTGCGCCAATTCTGCAGACAAATGGCAG
TATTCATCCACAATTTTAAAAGAAAAGGGGGGATTGGGGGGTACAGTGCAGGGGAAAGAATAGTAGACAT
AATAGCAACAGACATACAAACTAAAGAATTACAAAAACAAATTACAAAAATTCAAAATTTTCGGGTTTAT
TACAGGGACAGCAGAGATCCAGTTTGGTTAATTAGCTAGC
